>Addgene plasmid #60073 | RFN_EGFP_81 | addgene partial sequence | sequence record 98237 | LKO1_5 5'-GACTATCATATGCTTACCGT-3'
AAGGACGAAACACCGTTCACTGCCGTATAGGCAGCCGGCAAGCTGCCCGTGCCCGTTTTAGAGCTAGAAA
TAGCAAGTTAAAATAAGGCTAGTCCGTTATCAACTTGAAAAAGTGGCACCGAGTCGGTGCGTTCACTGCC
GTATAGGCAGCAGGGTCAGCTTGCCGTAGGGTTTTAGAGCTAGAAATAGCAAGTTAAAATAAGGCTAGTC
CGTTATCAACTTGAAAAAGTGGCACCGAGTCGGTGCGTTCACTGCCGTATAGGCAGTTTTTTTAAGCTTG
GGCCGCTCGAGGTACCTCTCTACATATGACATGTGAGCAAAAGGCCAGCAAAAGGCCAGGAACCGTAAAA
AGGCCGCGTTGCTGGCGTTTTTCCATAGGCTCCGCCCCCCTGACGAGCATCACAAAAATCGACGCTCAAG
TCAGAGGTGGCGAAACCCGACAGGACTATAAAGATACCAGGCGTTTCCCCCTGGAAGCTCCCTCGTGCGC
TCTCCTGTTCCGACCCTGCCGCTTACCGGATACCTGTCCGCCTTTCTCCCTTCGGGAAGCGTGGCGCTTT
CTCATAGCTCACGCTGTAGGTATCTCAGTTCGGTGTAGGTCGTTCGCTCCAAGCTGGGCTGTGTGCACGA
ACCCCCCGTTCAGCCCGACCGCTGCGCCTTATCCGGTAACTATCGTCTTGAGTCCAACCCGGTAAGACAC
GACTTATCGCCACTGGCAGCAGCCACTGGTAACAGGATTAGCAGAGCGAGGTATGTAGGCGGTGCTACAG
AGTTCTTGAAGTGG
