>Addgene plasmid #60073 | RFN_EGFP_81 | addgene partial sequence | sequence record 98243 | ASK-FN2 5'-CGGCCTTTTTACGGTTCCTG-3'
TAGAGAGGTACCTCGAGCGGCCCAAGCTTAAAAAAACTGCCTATACGGCAGTGAACGCACCGACTCGGTG
CCACTTTTTCAAGTTGATAACGGACTAGCCTTATTTTAACTTGCTATTTCTAGCTCTAAAACCCTACGGC
AAGCTGACCCTGCTGCCTATACGGCAGTGAACGCACCGACTCGGTGCCACTTTTTCAAGTTGATAACGGA
CTAGCCTTATTTTAACTTGCTATTTCTAGCTCTAAAACGGGCACGGGCAGCTTGCCGGCTGCCTATACGG
CAGTGAACGGTGTTTCGTCCTTTCCACAAGATATATAAAGCCAAGAAATCGAAATACTTTCAAGTTACGG
TAAGCATATGATAGTCCATTTTAAAACATAATTTTAAAACTGCAAACTACCCAAGAAATTATTACTTTCT
ACGTCACGTATTTTGTACTAATATCTTTGTGTTTACAGTCAAATTAATTCTAATTATCTCTCTAACAGCC
TTGTATCGTATATGCAAATATGAAGGAATCATGGGAAATAGGCCCTCTTCCTGCCCGACCTTGGTACCGG
ATCCAGTCGACTGAATTGGTTCCTTTAAAGCCTGCTTTTTTGTACAGCTAGCGACGTCAGGTGGCACTTT
TCGGGGAAATGTGCGCGGAACCCCTATTTGTTTATTTTTCTAAATACATTCAAATATGTATCCGCTCATG
AGACAATAACCCTGATAAATGCTTCAATAATATTGAAAAAGGAAGAGTATGAGTATTCAACATTTCCGTG
TCGCCCTTATTCCCTTTT
