[The description below was written by a language model from this plasmid's Addgene catalogue record.]
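Description:
RFN_EGFP_81 is a mammalian expression CRISPR plasmid built on the pSQT1313 backbone, a vector designed for expressing multiplexed guide RNAs. It is propagated in E. coli as a high-copy plasmid under ampicillin selection. The record does not list the origin of replication or any mammalian selection marker, and no feature table is provided, so the detailed layout of the cassette cannot be confirmed from the available information.

The payload is a pair of guide RNAs directed against EGFP (designated pair #81), expressed from a U6 promoter, the RNA polymerase III promoter commonly used to drive small RNA transcripts in mammalian cells. The two guides, a "left" and a "right" gRNA, recognise separate half-sites within the EGFP coding sequence. They are intended for use with a dimeric RNA-guided FokI nuclease, in which the FokI cleavage domain is fused to catalytically inactive Cas9 (hFokI-dCas9). Because FokI cuts only as a dimer, cleavage requires both guides to recruit a fusion protein to adjacent sites at the same time, a requirement that increases targeting specificity relative to a single-guide nuclease. The nuclease itself is not described as part of this plasmid and would be supplied separately. The record does not say how the two guides are separated into individual RNAs after transcription.

The construct is described as a control gRNA pair. Its typical use would be to check dimeric FokI-dCas9 activity against an EGFP target in mammalian cells, for example alongside gRNA pairs aimed at endogenous genes, although the record does not specify the readout.
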