Addgene plasmid #60073: RFN_EGFP_81
Purpose: Expresses a pair of control multiplex gRNAs targeting EGFP for use with dimeric hFokI-dCas9 nuclease
Depositing lab: Keith Joung. Depositing organization: Massachusetts General Hospital. Publication: Dimeric CRISPR RNA-guided FokI nucleases for highly specific genome editing. Tsai SQ, Wyvekens N, Khayter C, Foden JA, Thapar V, Reyon D, Goodwin MJ, Aryee MJ, Joung JK. Nat Biotechnol. 2014 Apr 25. doi: 10.1038/nbt.2908. PubMed 24770325.
Backbone
  Vector backbone: pSQT1313
  Backbone manufacturer: Joung lab (Addgene plasmid # 53370)
  Vector type: Mammalian Expression, CRISPR
Growth in bacteria
  Bacterial resistance: Ampicillin, 100 μg/mL
  Growth temperature: 37°C
  Growth strain: XL1 Blue
  Copy number: High Copy
Gene/Insert
  Gene/Insert name: pair of multiplex gRNAs targeting EGFP (alt name: EGFP gRNA pair #81)
  Promoter: U6
  Cloning method: Unknown
  Sequencing primers: 5′ OS280 (5’-CAGGGTTATTGTCTCATGAGCGG-3’)
Terms and licenses: Academic/Nonprofit Terms; Industry Terms: Not Available to Industry
Depositor comments: Left gRNA target site: CCGGCAAGCTGCCCGTGCCC Right gRNA target site: CAGGGTCAGCTTGCCGTAGG
How to cite: RFN_EGFP_81 was a gift from Keith Joung (Addgene plasmid # 60073 ; http://n2t.net/addgene:60073 ; RRID:Addgene_60073)
